>Addgene plasmid #162880 | pEGFP-C1 PA-PLA1 (EGFP-PA-PLA1) | depositor full sequence | sequence record 316129 | pEGFP-C1 PA-PLA1 (EGFP-PA-PLA1) sequence 7336 bps
TAGTTATTAATAGTAATCAATTACGGGGTCATTAGTTCATAGCCCATATATGGAGTTCCGCGTTACATAA
CTTACGGTAAATGGCCCGCCTGGCTGACCGCCCAACGACCCCCGCCCATTGACGTCAATAATGACGTATG
TTCCCATAGTAACGCCAATAGGGACTTTCCATTGACGTCAATGGGTGGAGTATTTACGGTAAACTGCCCA
CTTGGCAGTACATCAAGTGTATCATATGCCAAGTACGCCCCCTATTGACGTCAATGACGGTAAATGGCCC
GCCTGGCATTATGCCCAGTACATGACCTTATGGGACTTTCCTACTTGGCAGTACATCTACGTATTAGTCA
TCGCTATTACCATGGTGATGCGGTTTTGGCAGTACATCAATGGGCGTGGATAGCGGTTTGACTCACGGGG
ATTTCCAAGTCTCCACCCCATTGACGTCAATGGGAGTTTGTTTTGGCACCAAAATCAACGGGACTTTCCA
AAATGTCGTAACAACTCCGCCCCATTGACGCAAATGGGCGGTAGGCGTGTACGGTGGGAGGTCTATATAA
GCAGAGCTGGTTTAGTGAACCGTCAGATCCGCTAGCGCTACCGGTCGCCACCATGGTGAGCAAGGGCGAG
GAGCTGTTCACCGGGGTGGTGCCCATCCTGGTCGAGCTGGACGGCGACGTAAACGGCCACAAGTTCAGCG
TGTCCGGCGAGGGCGAGGGCGATGCCACCTACGGCAAGCTGACCCTGAAGTTCATCTGCACCACCGGCAA
GCTGCCCGTGCCCTGGCCCACCCTCGTGACCACCCTGACCTACGGCGTGCAGTGCTTCAGCCGCTACCCC
GACCACATGAAGCAGCACGACTTCTTCAAGTCCGCCATGCCCGAAGGCTACGTCCAGGAGCGCACCATCT
TCTTCAAGGACGACGGCAACTACAAGACCCGCGCCGAGGTGAAGTTCGAGGGCGACACCCTGGTGAACCG
CATCGAGCTGAAGGGCATCGACTTCAAGGAGGACGGCAACATCCTGGGGCACAAGCTGGAGTACAACTAC
AACAGCCACAACGTCTATATCATGGCCGACAAGCAGAAGAACGGCATCAAGGTGAACTTCAAGATCCGCC
ACAACATCGAGGACGGCAGCGTGCAGCTCGCCGACCACTACCAGCAGAACACCCCCATCGGCGACGGCCC
CGTGCTGCTGCCCGACAACCACTACCTGAGCACCCAGTCCGCCCTGAGCAAAGACCCCAACGAGAAGCGC
GATCACATGGTCCTGCTGGAGTTCGTGACCGCCGCCGGGATCACTCTCGGCATGGACGAGCTGTACAAGT
CCGGACTCAGATCTATGAATTACCCGGGCCGCGGGTCCCCACGGAGCCCCGAGCATAACGGCCGAGGCGG
CGGCGGCGGCGCCTGGGAGCTGGGCTCAGACGCGAGGCCAGCGTTCGGCGGCGGCGTCTGCTGCTTCGAG
CACCTGCCCGGCGGGGACCCGGACGACGGCGACGTGCCCCTGGCCCTGCTGCGCGGGGAACCCGGGCTGC
ATTTGGCGCCGGGCACCGACGACCACAACCACCACCTCGCGCTGGACCCCTGCCTCAGTGACGAGAACTA
TGACTTCAGCTCCGCCGAGTCGGGCTCCTCGCTGCGCTACTACAGCGAGGGTGAGAGCGGCGGCGGCGGC
AGCTCCTTGTCGCTGCACCCGCCGCAGCAGCCTCCGCTGGTCCCGACGAACTCGGGGGGCGGCGGCGCGA
CAGGAGGGTCCCCCGGGGAAAGGAAACGTACCCGGCTTGGCGGCCCGGCGGCCCGGCACCGCTATGAGGT
AGTGACGGAGCTGGGCCCGGAGGAGGTACGCTGGTTCTACAAGGAGGACAAGAAGACCTGGAAGCCCTTC
ATCGGCTACGACTCGCTCCGCATCGAGCTCGCCTTCCGGACCCTGCTGCAGACCACGGGTGCCCGGCCCC
AGGGCGGGGACCGGGACGGCGACCATGTGTGCTCCCCCACGGGCCCAGCCTCCAGTTCCGGAGAAGATGA
CGATGAGGACCGCGCCTGCGGCTTCTGCCAGAGTACGACGGGGCACGAGCCGGAGATGGTGGAGCTTGTG
AACATCGAGCCTGTGTGCGTGCGGGGCGGCCTCTACGAGGTGGATGTGACCCAAGGAGAGTGCTACCCGG
TGTACTGGAACCAGGCTGATAAAATACCAGTAATGCGTGGACAGTGGTTTATTGACGGCACTTGGCAGCC
TCTAGAAGAGGAAGAAAGTAATTTAATTGAGCAAGAACATCTCAATTGTTTTAGGGGCCAGCAGATGCAG
GAAAATTTCGATATTGAAGTGTCAAAATCCATAGATGGAAAAGATGCTGTTCATAGTTTCAAGTTGAGTC
GAAACCATGTGGACTGGCACAGTGTGGATGAAGTATATCTTTATAGTGATGCAACAACATCTAAAATTGC
AAGAACAGTTACCCAAAAACTGGGATTTTCTAAAGCATCAAGTAGTGGTACCAGACTTCATAGAGGTTAT
GTAGAAGAAGCCACATTAGAAGACAAGCCATCACAGACTACCCATATTGTATTTGTTGTGCATGGCATTG
GGCAGAAAATGGACCAAGGAAGAATTATCAAAAATACAGCTATGATGAGAGAAGCTGCAAGAAAAATAGA
AGAAAGGCATTTTTCCAACCATGCAACACATGTTGAATTTCTGCCTGTTGAGTGGCGGTCAAAACTTACT
CTTGATGGAGACACTGTTGATTCCATTACTCCTGACAAAGTACGAGGTTTAAGGGATATGCTGAACAGCA
GTGCAATGGACATAATGTATTATACTAGTCCACTTTATAGAGATGAACTAGTTAAAGGCCTTCAGCAAGA
GCTGAATCGATTGTATTCCCTTTTCTGTTCTCGGAATCCAGACTTTGAAGAAAAAGGGGGTAAAGTCTCA
ATAGTATCACATTCCTTGGGATGTGTAATTACTTATGACATAATGACTGGCTGGAATCCAGTTCGGCTGT
ATGAACAGTTGCTGCAAAAGGAAGAAGAGTTGCCTGATGAACGATGGATGAGCTATGAAGAACGACATCT
TCTTGATGAACTCTATATAACAAAACGACGGCTGAAGGAAATAGAAGAACGGCTTCACGGATTGAAAGCA
TCATCTATGACACAAACACCTGCCTTAAAATTTAAGGTTGAGAATTTCTTCTGTATGGGATCCCCATTAG
CAGTTTTCTTGGCGTTGCGTGGCATCCGCCCAGGAAATACTGGAAGTCAAGACCATATTTTGCCTAGAGA
GATTTGTAACCGGTTACTAAATATTTTTCATCCTACAGATCCAGTGGCTTATAGATTAGAACCATTAATA
CTGAAACACTACAGCAACATTTCACCTGTCCAGATCCACTGGTACAATACTTCAAATCCTTTACCTTATG
AACATATGAAGCCAAGCTTTCTCAACCCAGCTAAAGAACCTACCTCAGTTTCAGAGAATGAAGGCATTTC
AACCATACCAAGCCCTGTGACCTCACCAGTTTTGTCCCGCCGACACTATGGAGAATCTATAACAAATATA
GGCAAAGCAAGCATATTAGGGGCTGCTAGCATTGGAAAGGGACTTGGAGGAATGTTGTTCTCAAGATTTG
GACGTTCATCTACAACACAGTCATCTGAAACATCAAAAGACTCAATGGAAGATGAGAAGAAGCCAGTTGC
CTCACCTTCTGCTACCACCGTAGGGACACAGACCCTTCCACATAGCAGTTCTGGCTTCCTCGATTCTGCA
TTGGAGTTGGATCACAGGATTGATTTTGAACTCAGAGAAGGCCTTGTGGAGAGCCGCTATTGGTCAGCTG
TCACGTCGCATACTGCCTATTGGTCATCCTTGGATGTTGCCCTTTTTCTTTTAACCTTCATGTATAAACA
TGAGCACGATGATGATGCAAAACCCAATTTAGATCCAATCTGAGAATTCTGCAGTCGACGGTACCGCGGG
CCCGGGATCCACCGGATCTAGATAACTGATCATAATCAGCCATACCACATTTGTAGAGGTTTTACTTGCT
TTAAAAAACCTCCCACACCTCCCCCTGAACCTGAAACATAAAATGAATGCAATTGTTGTTGTTAACTTGT
TTATTGCAGCTTATAATGGTTACAAATAAAGCAATAGCATCACAAATTTCACAAATAAAGCATTTTTTTC
ACTGCATTCTAGTTGTGGTTTGTCCAAACTCATCAATGTATCTTAACGCGTAAATTGTAAGCGTTAATAT
TTTGTTAAAATTCGCGTTAAATTTTTGTTAAATCAGCTCATTTTTTAACCAATAGGCCGAAATCGGCAAA
ATCCCTTATAAATCAAAAGAATAGACCGAGATAGGGT
[37 nt withheld, positions 4378-4414]
AAAGAACGTGGACTCCAACGTCAAAGG
[49 nt withheld, positions 4442-4490]
T
[91 nt withheld, positions 4492-4582]
G
[124 nt withheld, positions 4584-4707]
CAGGTGGCACTTTTCGGGGAAATGTGCGCGGAACCCCTATTTGTTTATTTTTCTAAATACATTCAAATAT
GTATCCGCTCATGAGACAATAACCCTGATAAATGCTTCAATAATATTGAAAAAGGAAGAGTCCTGAGGCG
GAAAGAACCAGCTGTGGAATGTGTGTCAGTTAGGGTGTGGAAAGTCCCCAGGCTCCCCAGCAGGCAGAAG
TATGCAAAGCATGCATCTCAATTAGTCAGCAACCAGGTGTGGAAAGTCCCCAGGCTCCCCAGCAGGCAGA
AGTATGCAAAGCATGCATCTCAATTAGTCAGCAACCATAGTCCCGCCCCTAACTCCGCCCATCCCGCCCC
TAACTCCGCCCAGTTCCGCCCATTCTCCGCCCCATGGCTGACTAATTTTTTTTATTTATGCAGAGGCCGA
GGCCGCCTCGGCCTCTGAGCTATTCCAGAAGTAGTGAGGAGGCTTTTTTGGAGGCCTAGGCTTTTGCAAA
GATCGATCAAGAGACAGGATGAGGATCGTTTCGCATGATTGAACAAGATGGATTGCACGCAGGTTCTCCG
GCCGCTTGGGTGGAGAGGCTATTCGGCTATGACTGGGCACAACAGACAATCGGCTGCTCTGATGCCGCCG
TGTTCCGGCTGTCAGCGCAGGGGCGCCCGGTTCTTTTTGTCAAGACCGACCTGTCCGGTGCCCTGAATGA
ACTGCAAGACGAGGCAGCGCGGCTATCGTGGCTGGCCACGACGGGCGTTCCTTGCGCAGCTGTGCTCGAC
GTTGTCACTGAAGCGGGAAGGGACTGGCTGCTATTGGGCGAAGTGCCGGGGCAGGATCTCCTGTCATCTC
ACCTTGCTCCTGCCGAGAAAGTATCCATCATGGCTGATGCAATGCGGCGGCTGCATACGCTTGATCCGGC
TACCTGCCCATTCGACCACCAAGCGAAACATCGCATCGAGCGAGCACGTACTCGGATGGAAGCCGGTCTT
GTCGATCAGGATGATCTGGACGAAGAGCATCAGGGGCTCGCGCCAGCCGAACTGTTCGCCAGGCTCAAGG
CGAGCATGCCCGACGGCGAGGATCTCGTCGTGACCCATGGCGATGCCTGCTTGCCGAATATCATGGTGGA
AAATGGCCGCTTTTCTGGATTCATCGACTGTGGCCGGCTGGGTGTGGCGGACCGCTATCAGGACATAGCG
TTGGCTACCCGTGATATTGCTGAAGAGCTTGGCGGCGAATGGGCTGACCGCTTCCTCGTGCTTTACGGTA
TCGCCGCTCCCGATTCGCAGCGCATCGCCTTCTATCGCCTTCTTGACGAGTTCTTCTGAGCGGGACTCTG
GGGTTCGAAATGACCGACCAAGCGACGCCCAACCTGCCATCACGAGATTTCGATTCCACCGCCGCCTTCT
ATGAAAGGTTGGGCTTCGGAATCGTTTTCCGGGACGCCGGCTGGATGATCCTCCAGCGCGGGGATCTCAT
GCTGGAGTTCTTCGCCCACCCTAGGGGGAGGCTAACTGAAACACGGAAGGAGACAATACCGGAAGGAACC
CGCGCTATGACGGCAATAAAAAGACAGAATAAAACGCACGGTGTTGGGTCGTTTGTTCATAAACGCGGGG
TTCGGTCCCAGGGCTGGCACTCTGTCGATACCCCACCGAGACCCCATTGGGGCCAATACGCCCGCGTTTC
TTCCTTTTCCCCACCCCACCCCCCAAGTTCGGGTGAAGGCCCAGGGCTCGCAGCCAACGTCGGGGCGGCA
GGCCCTGCCATAGCCTCAGGTTACTCATATATACTTTAGATTGATTTAAAACTTCATTTTTAATTTAAAA
GGATCTAGGTGAAGATCCTTTTTGATAATCTCATGACCAAAATCCCTTAACGTGAGTTTTCGTTCCACTG
AGCGTCAGACCCCGTAGAAAAGATCAAAGGATCTTCTTGAGATCCTTTTTTTCTGCGCGTAATCTGCTGC
TTGCAAACAAAAAAACCACCGCTACCAGCGGTGGTTTGTTTGCCGGATCAAGAGCTACCAACTCTTTTTC
CGAAGGTAACTGGCTTCAGCAGAGCGCAGATACCAAATACTGTCCTTCTAGTGTAGCCGTAGTTAGGCCA
CCACTTCAAGAACTCTGTAGCACCGCCTACATACCTCGCTCTGCTAATCCTGTTACCAGTGGCTGCTGCC
AGTGGCGATAAGTCGTGTCTTACCGGGTTGGACTCAAGACGATAGTTACCGGATAAGGCGCAGCGGTCGG
GCTGAACGGGGGGTTCGTGCACACAGCCCAGCTTGGAGCGAACGACCTACACCGAACTGAGATACCTACA
GCGTGAGCTATGAGAAAGCGCCACGCTTCCCGAAGGGAGAAAGGCGGACAGGTATCCGGTAAGCGGCAGG
GTCGGAACAGGAGAGCGCACGAGGGAGCTTCCAGGGGGAAACGCCTGGTATCTTTATAGTCCTGTCGGGT
TTCGCCACCTCTGACTTGAGCGTCGATTTTTGTGATGCTCGTCAGGGGGGCGGAGCCTATGGAAAAACGC
CAGCAACGCGGCCTTTTTACGGTTCCTGGCCTTTTGCTGGCCTTTTGCTCACATGTTCTTTCCTGCGTTA
TCCCCTGATTCTGTGGATAACCGTATTACCGCCATGCAT
Features (pLannotate 1.2.2; 15 found; start..end, strand, type, name):
     61..364     +  enhancer       CMV enhancer: human cytomegalovirus immediate early enhancer
    365..568     +  promoter       CMV promoter: human cytomegalovirus (CMV) immediate early promoter
    613..1329    +  CDS            EGFP: EGFP is a basic (constitutively fluorescent) green fluorescent protein published in 1996, derived from Aequorea victoria. It is reported to be a rapidly-maturing weak dimer with moderate acid sensitivity.
   1345..3960    +  CDS            DDHD1: DDHD1_HUMAN - Also known as KIAA1705. Experimental evidence at protein level: Swiss-Prot protein existence level 1. Phospholipase that hydrolyzes phosphatidic acid, including 1,2-dioleoyl-sn-phosphatidic acid. The different isoforms may change the substrate specificity (PubMed:22922100). Required for the organization of the endoplasmic reticulum exit sites (ERES), also known as transitional endoplasmic reticulum (tER) (PubMed:17428803). From Homo sapiens (Human).
   3964..4000    +  misc_feature   MCS (fragment): multiple cloning site
   4017..4101    +  CDS            large T antigen (fragment): large T antigen from SV40 (simian virus 40)
   4124..4245    +  polyA_signal   SV40 poly(A) signal: SV40 polyadenylation signal
   4279..4707    -  rep_origin     f1 ori (sequence partly withheld): f1 bacteriophage origin of replication; arrow indicates direction of (+) strand synthesis
   4734..4838    +  promoter       AmpR promoter: bla
   4840..5197    +  promoter       SV40 promoter: SV40 enhancer and early promoter
   5232..6026    +  CDS            NeoR/KanR: aminoglycoside phosphotransferase from Tn5; aph(3')-II (or nptII); confers resistance to neomycin, kanamycin, and G418 (Geneticin®)
   6047..6199    +  CDS            ble (fragment): BLE_KLEPN - Experimental evidence at protein level: Swiss-Prot protein existence level 1. Binding protein with a strong affinity to the bleomycin family of antibiotics. Binds to CL990; an antimitotic-antibiotic compound. From Klebsiella pneumoniae.
   6258..6305    +  polyA_signal   HSV TK poly(A) signal: herpes simplex virus thymidine kinase polyadenylation signal (Cole and Stacy, 1985)
   6396..6412    -  polyA_signal   bGH poly(A) signal (fragment): bovine growth hormone polyadenylation signal
   6634..7222    +  rep_origin     ori: high-copy-number ColE1/pMB1/pBR322/pUC origin of replication
