>Addgene plasmid #162880 | pEGFP-C1 PA-PLA1 (EGFP-PA-PLA1) | addgene full sequence | sequence record 321988 | Addgene NGS Result
GTGATGCGGTTTTGGCAGTACATCAATGGGCGTGGATAGCGGTTTGACTCACGGGGATTTCCAAGTCTCC
ACCCCATTGACGTCAATGGGAGTTTGTTTTGGCACCAAAATCAACGGGACTTTCCAAAATGTCGTAACAA
CTCCGCCCCATTGACGCAAATGGGCGGTAGGCGTGTACGGTGGGAGGTCTATATAAGCAGAGCTGGTTTA
GTGAACCGTCAGATCCGCTAGCGCTACCGGTCGCCACCATGGTGAGCAAGGGCGAGGAGCTGTTCACCGG
GGTGGTGCCCATCCTGGTCGAGCTGGACGGCGACGTAAACGGCCACAAGTTCAGCGTGTCCGGCGAGGGC
GAGGGCGATGCCACCTACGGCAAGCTGACCCTGAAGTTCATCTGCACCACCGGCAAGCTGCCCGTGCCCT
GGCCCACCCTCGTGACCACCCTGACCTACGGCGTGCAGTGCTTCAGCCGCTACCCCGACCACATGAAGCA
GCACGACTTCTTCAAGTCCGCCATGCCCGAAGGCTACGTCCAGGAGCGCACCATCTTCTTCAAGGACGAC
GGCAACTACAAGACCCGCGCCGAGGTGAAGTTCGAGGGCGACACCCTGGTGAACCGCATCGAGCTGAAGG
GCATCGACTTCAAGGAGGACGGCAACATCCTGGGGCACAAGCTGGAGTACAACTACAACAGCCACAACGT
CTATATCATGGCCGACAAGCAGAAGAACGGCATCAAGGTGAACTTCAAGATCCGCCACAACATCGAGGAC
GGCAGCGTGCAGCTCGCCGACCACTACCAGCAGAACACCCCCATCGGCGACGGCCCCGTGCTGCTGCCCG
ACAACCACTACCTGAGCACCCAGTCCGCCCTGAGCAAAGACCCCAACGAGAAGCGCGATCACATGGTCCT
GCTGGAGTTCGTGACCGCCGCCGGGATCACTCTCGGCATGGACGAGCTGTACAAGTCCGGACTCAGATCT
ATGAATTACCCGGGCCGCGGGTCCCCACGGAGCCCCGAGCATAACGGCCGAGGCGGCGGCGGCGGCGCCT
GGGAGCTGGGCTCAGACGCGAGGCCAGCGTTCGGCGGCGGCGTCTGCTGCTTCGAGCACCTGCCCGGCGG
GGACCCGGACGACGGCGACGTGCCCCTGGCCCTGCTGCGCGGGGAACCCGGGCTGCATTTGGCGCCGGGC
ACCGACGACCACAACCACCACCTCGCGCTGGACCCCTGCCTCAGTGACGAGAACTATGACTTCAGCTCCG
CCGAGTCGGGCTCCTCGCTGCGCTACTACAGCGAGGGTGAGAGCGGCGGCGGCGGCAGCTCCTTGTCGCT
GCACCCGCCGCAGCAGCCTCCGCTGGTCCCGACGAACTCGGGGGGCGGCGGCGCGACAGGAGGGTCCCCC
GGGGAAAGGAAACGTACCCGGCTTGGCGGCCCGGCGGCCCGGCACCGCTATGAGGTAGTGACGGAGCTGG
GCCCGGAGGAGGTACGCTGGTTCTACAAGGAGGACAAGAAGACCTGGAAGCCCTTCATCGGCTACGACTC
GCTCCGCATCGAGCTCGCCTTCCGGACCCTGCTGCAGACCACGGGTGCCCGGCCCCAGGGCGGGGACCGG
GACGGCGACCATGTGTGCTCCCCCACGGGCCCAGCCTCCAGTTCCGGAGAAGATGACGATGAGGACCGCG
CCTGCGGCTTCTGCCAGAGTACGACGGGGCACGAGCCGGAGATGGTGGAGCTTGTGAACATCGAGCCTGT
GTGCGTGCGGGGCGGCCTCTACGAGGTGGATGTGACCCAAGGAGAGTGCTACCCGGTGTACTGGAACCAG
GCTGATAAAATACCAGTAATGCGTGGACAGTGGTTTATTGACGGCACTTGGCAGCCTCTAGAAGAGGAAG
AAAGTAATTTAATTGAGCAAGAACATCTCAATTGTTTTAGGGGCCAGCAGATGCAGGAAAATTTCGATAT
TGAAGTGTCAAAATCCATAGATGGAAAAGATGCTGTTCATAGTTTCAAGTTGAGTCGAAACCATGTGGAC
TGGCACAGTGTGGATGAAGTATATCTTTATAGTGATGCAACAACATCTAAAATTGCAAGAACAGTTACCC
AAAAACTGGGATTTTCTAAAGCATCAAGTAGTGGTACCAGACTTCATAGAGGTTATGTAGAAGAAGCCAC
ATTAGAAGACAAGCCATCACAGACTACCCATATTGTATTTGTTGTGCATGGCATTGGGCAGAAAATGGAC
CAAGGAAGAATTATCAAAAATACAGCTATGATGAGAGAAGCTGCAAGAAAAATAGAAGAAAGGCATTTTT
CCAACCATGCAACACATGTTGAATTTCTGCCTGTTGAGTGGCGGTCAAAACTTACTCTTGATGGAGACAC
TGTTGATTCCATTACTCCTGACAAAGTACGAGGTTTAAGGGATATGCTGAACAGCAGTGCAATGGACATA
ATGTATTATACTAGTCCACTTTATAGAGATGAACTAGTTAAAGGCCTTCAGCAAGAGCTGAATCGATTGT
ATTCCCTTTTCTGTTCTCGGAATCCAGACTTTGAAGAAAAAGGGGGTAAAGTCTCAATAGTATCACATTC
CTTGGGATGTGTAATTACTTATGACATAATGACTGGCTGGAATCCAGTTCGGCTGTATGAACAGTTGCTG
CAAAAGGAAGAAGAGTTGCCTGATGAACGATGGATGAGCTATGAAGAACGACATCTTCTTGATGAACTCT
ATATAACAAAACGACGGCTGAAGGAAATAGAAGAACGGCTTCACGGATTGAAAGCATCATCTATGACACA
AACACCTGCCTTAAAATTTAAGGTTGAGAATTTCTTCTGTATGGGATCCCCATTAGCAGTTTTCTTGGCG
TTGCGTGGCATCCGCCCAGGAAATACTGGAAGTCAAGACCATATTTTGCCTAGAGAGATTTGTAACCGGT
TACTAAATATTTTTCATCCTACAGATCCAGTGGCTTATAGATTAGAACCATTAATACTGAAACACTACAG
CAACATTTCACCTGTCCAGATCCACTGGTACAATACTTCAAATCCTTTACCTTATGAACATATGAAGCCA
AGCTTTCTCAACCCAGCTAAAGAACCTACCTCAGTTTCAGAGAATGAAGGCATTTCAACCATACCAAGCC
CTGTGACCTCACCAGTTTTGTCCCGCCGACACTATGGAGAATCTATAACAAATATAGGCAAAGCAAGCAT
ATTAGGGGCTGCTAGCATTGGAAAGGGACTTGGAGGAATGTTGTTCTCAAGATTTGGACGTTCATCTACA
ACACAGTCATCTGAAACATCAAAAGACTCAATGGAAGATGAGAAGAAGCCAGTTGCCTCACCTTCTGCTA
CCACCGTAGGGACACAGACCCTTCCACATAGCAGTTCTGGCTTCCTCGATTCTGCATTGGAGTTGGATCA
CAGGATTGATTTTGAACTCAGAGAAGGCCTTGTGGAGAGCCGCTATTGGTCAGCTGTCACGTCGCATACT
GCCTATTGGTCATCCTTGGATGTTGCCCTTTTTCTTTTAACCTTCATGTATAAACATGAGCACGATGATG
ATGCAAAACCCAATTTAGATCCAATCTGAGAATTCTGCAGTCGACGGTACCGCGGGCCCGGGATCCACCG
GATCTAGATAACTGATCATAATCAGCCATACCACATTTGTAGAGGTTTTACTTGCTTTAAAAAACCTCCC
ACACCTCCCCCTGAACCTGAAACATAAAATGAATGCAATTGTTGTTGTTAACTTGTTTATTGCAGCTTAT
AATGGTTACAAATAAAGCAATAGCATCACAAATTTCACAAATAAAGCATTTTTTTCACTGCATTCTAGTT
GTGGTTTGTCCAAACTCATCAATGTATCTTAACGCGTAAATTGTAAGCGTTAATATTTTGTTAAAATTCG
CGTTAAATTTTTGTTAAATCAGCTCATTTTTTAACCAATAGGCCGAAATCGGCAAAATCCCTTATAAATC
AAAAGAATAGACCGAGATAGGGT
[37 nt withheld, positions 4014-4050]
AAAGAACGTGGACTCCAACGTCAAAGG
[49 nt withheld, positions 4078-4126]
T
[91 nt withheld, positions 4128-4218]
G
[124 nt withheld, positions 4220-4343]
CAGGTGGCACTTTTCGGGGAAATGTGCGCGGAACCCCTATTTGTTTATTTTTCTAAATACATTCAAATAT
GTATCCGCTCATGAGACAATAACCCTGATAAATGCTTCAATAATATTGAAAAAGGAAGAGTCCTGAGGCG
GAAAGAACCAGCTGTGGAATGTGTGTCAGTTAGGGTGTGGAAAGTCCCCAGGCTCCCCAGCAGGCAGAAG
TATGCAAAGCATGCATCTCAATTAGTCAGCAACCAGGTGTGGAAAGTCCCCAGGCTCCCCAGCAGGCAGA
AGTATGCAAAGCATGCATCTCAATTAGTCAGCAACCATAGTCCCGCCCCTAACTCCGCCCATCCCGCCCC
TAACTCCGCCCAGTTCCGCCCATTCTCCGCCCCATGGCTGACTAATTTTTTTTATTTATGCAGAGGCCGA
GGCCGCCTCGGCCTCTGAGCTATTCCAGAAGTAGTGAGGAGGCTTTTTTGGAGGCCTAGGCTTTTGCAAA
GATCGATCAAGAGACAGGATGAGGATCGTTTCGCATGATTGAACAAGATGGATTGCACGCAGGTTCTCCG
GCCGCTTGGGTGGAGAGGCTATTCGGCTATGACTGGGCACAACAGACAATCGGCTGCTCTGATGCCGCCG
TGTTCCGGCTGTCAGCGCAGGGGCGCCCGGTTCTTTTTGTCAAGACCGACCTGTCCGGTGCCCTGAATGA
ACTGCAAGACGAGGCAGCGCGGCTATCGTGGCTGGCCACGACGGGCGTTCCTTGCGCAGCTGTGCTCGAC
GTTGTCACTGAAGCGGGAAGGGACTGGCTGCTATTGGGCGAAGTGCCGGGGCAGGATCTCCTGTCATCTC
ACCTTGCTCCTGCCGAGAAAGTATCCATCATGGCTGATGCAATGCGGCGGCTGCATACGCTTGATCCGGC
TACCTGCCCATTCGACCACCAAGCGAAACATCGCATCGAGCGAGCACGTACTCGGATGGAAGCCGGTCTT
GTCGATCAGGATGATCTGGACGAAGAGCATCAGGGGCTCGCGCCAGCCGAACTGTTCGCCAGGCTCAAGG
CGAGCATGCCCGACGGCGAGGATCTCGTCGTGACCCATGGCGATGCCTGCTTGCCGAATATCATGGTGGA
AAATGGCCGCTTTTCTGGATTCATCGACTGTGGCCGGCTGGGTGTGGCGGACCGCTATCAGGACATAGCG
TTGGCTACCCGTGATATTGCTGAAGAGCTTGGCGGCGAATGGGCTGACCGCTTCCTCGTGCTTTACGGTA
TCGCCGCTCCCGATTCGCAGCGCATCGCCTTCTATCGCCTTCTTGACGAGTTCTTCTGAGCGGGACTCTG
GGGTTCGAAATGACCGACCAAGCGACGCCCAACCTGCCATCACGAGATTTCGATTCCACCGCCGCCTTCT
ATGAAAGGTTGGGCTTCGGAATCGTTTTCCGGGACGCCGGCTGGATGATCCTCCAGCGCGGGGATCTCAT
GCTGGAGTTCTTCGCCCACCCTAGGGGGAGGCTAACTGAAACACGGAAGGAGACAATACCGGAAGGAACC
CGCGCTATGACGGCAATAAAAAGACAGAATAAAACGCACGGTGTTGGGTCGTTTGTTCATAAACGCGGGG
TTCGGTCCCAGGGCTGGCACTCTGTCGATACCCCACCGAGACCCCATTGGGGCCAATACGCCCGCGTTTC
TTCCTTTTCCCCACCCCACCCCCCAAGTTCGGGTGAAGGCCCAGGGCTCGCAGCCAACGTCGGGGCGGCA
GGCCCTGCCATAGCCTCAGGTTACTCATATATACTTTAGATTGATTTAAAACTTCATTTTTAATTTAAAA
GGATCTAGGTGAAGATCCTTTTTGATAATCTCATGACCAAAATCCCTTAACGTGAGTTTTCGTTCCACTG
AGCGTCAGACCCCGTAGAAAAGATCAAAGGATCTTCTTGAGATCCTTTTTTTCTGCGCGTAATCTGCTGC
TTGCAAACAAAAAAACCACCGCTACCAGCGGTGGTTTGTTTGCCGGATCAAGAGCTACCAACTCTTTTTC
CGAAGGTAACTGGCTTCAGCAGAGCGCAGATACCAAATACTGTTCTTCTAGTGTAGCCGTAGTTAGGCCA
CCACTTCAAGAACTCTGTAGCACCGCCTACATACCTCGCTCTGCTAATCCTGTTACCAGTGGCTGCTGCC
AGTGGCGATAAGTCGTGTCTTACCGGGTTGGACTCAAGACGATAGTTACCGGATAAGGCGCAGCGGTCGG
GCTGAACGGGGGGTTCGTGCACACAGCCCAGCTTGGAGCGAACGACCTACACCGAACTGAGATACCTACA
GCGTGAGCTATGAGAAAGCGCCACGCTTCCCGAAGGGAGAAAGGCGGACAGGTATCCGGTAAGCGGCAGG
GTCGGAACAGGAGAGCGCACGAGGGAGCTTCCAGGGGGAAACGCCTGGTATCTTTATAGTCCTGTCGGGT
TTCGCCACCTCTGACTTGAGCGTCGATTTTTGTGATGCTCGTCAGGGGGGCGGAGCCTATGGAAAAACGC
CAGCAACGCGGCCTTTTTACGGTTCCTGGCCTTTTGCTGGCCTTTTGCTCACATGTTCTTTCCTGCGTTA
TCCCCTGATTCTGTGGATAACCGTATTACCGCCATGCATTAGTTATTAATAGTAATCAATTACGGGGTCA
TTAGTTCATAGCCCATATATGGAGTTCCGCGTTACATAACTTACGGTAAATGGCCCGCCTGGCTGACCGC
CCAACGACCCCCGCCCATTGACGTCAATAATGACGTATGTTCCCATAGTAACGCCAATAGGGACTTTCCA
TTGACGTCAATGGGTGGAGTATTTACGGTAAACTGCCCACTTGGCAGTACATCAAGTGTATCATATGCCA
AGTACGCCCCCTATTGACGTCAATGACGGTAAATGGCCCGCCTGGCATTATGCCCAGTACATGACCTTAT
GGGACTTTCCTACTTGGCAGTACATCTACGTATTAGTCATCGCTATTACCATG
Features (pLannotate 1.2.2; 15 found; start..end, strand, type, name):
      1..204     +  promoter       CMV promoter: human cytomegalovirus (CMV) immediate early promoter
    249..965     +  CDS            EGFP: EGFP is a basic (constitutively fluorescent) green fluorescent protein published in 1996, derived from Aequorea victoria. It is reported to be a rapidly-maturing weak dimer with moderate acid sensitivity.
    981..3596    +  CDS            DDHD1: DDHD1_HUMAN - Also known as KIAA1705. Experimental evidence at protein level: Swiss-Prot protein existence level 1. Phospholipase that hydrolyzes phosphatidic acid, including 1,2-dioleoyl-sn-phosphatidic acid. The different isoforms may change the substrate specificity (PubMed:22922100). Required for the organization of the endoplasmic reticulum exit sites (ERES), also known as transitional endoplasmic reticulum (tER) (PubMed:17428803). From Homo sapiens (Human).
   3600..3636    +  misc_feature   MCS (fragment): multiple cloning site
   3653..3737    +  CDS            large T antigen (fragment): large T antigen from SV40 (simian virus 40)
   3760..3881    +  polyA_signal   SV40 poly(A) signal: SV40 polyadenylation signal
   3915..4343    -  rep_origin     f1 ori (sequence partly withheld): f1 bacteriophage origin of replication; arrow indicates direction of (+) strand synthesis
   4370..4474    +  promoter       AmpR promoter: bla
   4476..4833    +  promoter       SV40 promoter: SV40 enhancer and early promoter
   4868..5662    +  CDS            NeoR/KanR: aminoglycoside phosphotransferase from Tn5; aph(3')-II (or nptII); confers resistance to neomycin, kanamycin, and G418 (Geneticin®)
   5683..5835    +  CDS            ble (fragment): BLE_KLEPN - Experimental evidence at protein level: Swiss-Prot protein existence level 1. Binding protein with a strong affinity to the bleomycin family of antibiotics. Binds to CL990; an antimitotic-antibiotic compound. From Klebsiella pneumoniae.
   5894..5941    +  polyA_signal   HSV TK poly(A) signal: herpes simplex virus thymidine kinase polyadenylation signal (Cole and Stacy, 1985)
   6032..6048    -  polyA_signal   bGH poly(A) signal (fragment): bovine growth hormone polyadenylation signal
   6270..6858    +  rep_origin     ori: high-copy-number ColE1/pMB1/pBR322/pUC origin of replication
   7033..7336    +  enhancer       CMV enhancer: human cytomegalovirus immediate early enhancer
