[The description below was written by a language model from this plasmid's Addgene catalogue record and pLannotate feature annotations shown in this document.]
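Description:
pEGFP-C1 PA-PLA1 is a 7.3 kb mammalian expression plasmid built on the pEGFP-C1 backbone. It carries the human DDHD1 coding sequence, which encodes phosphatidic acid-preferring phospholipase A1 (PA-PLA1), fused in frame to the C-terminus of EGFP. The roughly 2.6 kb insert was subcloned from an earlier FLAG-tagged CMV expression plasmid into the multiple cloning site between BglII and EcoRI, both of which remain intact. Transcription of the EGFP-PA-PLA1 fusion is driven by the human cytomegalovirus immediate early enhancer and promoter and terminated by the SV40 polyadenylation signal. The product is a constitutively expressed protein with the green fluorescent tag at the N-terminus of the lipase.

The plasmid replicates in E. coli at high copy from a ColE1/pUC-type origin and also contains an f1 phage origin. A single Tn5 aminoglycoside phosphotransferase gene (NeoR/KanR) serves both hosts. A bacterial bla-type promoter drives it for kanamycin selection in bacteria, and the adjacent SV40 enhancer/early promoter, together with the HSV TK polyadenylation signal, drives it for G418 selection of stably transfected mammalian cells. The short large T antigen, ble and bGH poly(A) fragments in the annotation look like partial matches to backbone sequence rather than functional elements.

The two feature tables, from the depositor sequence and the repository's sequencing result, list the same elements in the same order and differ only in the numbering start point. The construct is intended for expressing fluorescently tagged PA-PLA1 in mammalian cells. That use suits live or fixed imaging of the localisation and dynamics of this enzyme, which hydrolyses phosphatidic acid and is implicated in the organisation of endoplasmic reticulum exit sites.
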