Addgene plasmid #162880: pEGFP-C1 PA-PLA1 (EGFP-PA-PLA1)
Purpose: Expression in mammalian cells of Phosphatidic Acid preferring Phospholipase A1 tagged with EGFP
Depositing lab: Frederic Meunier. Depositing organization: University of Queensland. Publication: Modular transient nanoclustering of activated beta2-adrenergic receptors revealed by single-molecule tracking of conformation-specific nanobodies. Gormal RS, Padmanabhan P, Kasula R, Bademosi AT, Coakley S, Giacomotto J, Blum A, Joensuu M, Wallis TP, Lo HP, Budnar S, Rae J, Ferguson C, Bastiani M, Thomas WG, Pardon E, Steyaert J, Yap AS, Goodhill GJ, Hilliard MA, Parton RG, Meunier FA. Proc Natl Acad Sci U S A. 2020 Nov 19. pii: 2007443117. doi: 10.1073/pnas.2007443117. PubMed 33214152.
Backbone
  Vector backbone: pEGFP-C1
  Backbone manufacturer: Clontec
  Backbone size w/o insert (bp): 4717
  Total vector size (bp): 7336
  Vector type: Mammalian Expression
  Selectable markers: Neomycin (select with G418)
Growth in bacteria
  Bacterial resistance: Kanamycin, 50 μg/mL
  Growth temperature: 37°C
  Growth strain: DH5alpha
  Copy number: High Copy
Gene/Insert
  Gene/Insert name: Phosphatidic acid-preferring phospholipase A1 (PA-PLA1)
  Species: H. sapiens (human)
  Insert size (bp): 2616
  GenBank ID: NM_030637.3
  Entrez Gene: DDHD1 (a.k.a. PA-PLA1, PAPLA1, SPG28)
  Tag / fusion protein: EGFP (N terminal on insert)
  Cloning method: Restriction Enzyme; 5′ cloning site BglII (not destroyed); 3′ cloning site EcoRI (not destroyed)
  Sequencing primers: 5′ CATGGTCCTGCTGGAGTTCGTG (EGFP-C); 3′ GAAATTTGTGATGCTATTGC (SV40pA-R)
Resource information
  A portion of this plasmid was derived from a plasmid made by: PA-PLA1 was sub-cloned from pFLAG-CMV2-PA-PLA1, a kind gift from Professor Katsuko Tani (Shimoi W, et al. (2005) p125 is localized in endoplasmic reticulum exit sites and involved in their organization. J Biol Chem 280(11):10141-10148).
Terms and licenses: Academic/Nonprofit Terms; Industry Terms: Not Available to Industry
How to cite: pEGFP-C1 PA-PLA1 (EGFP-PA-PLA1) was a gift from Frederic Meunier (Addgene plasmid # 162880 ; http://n2t.net/addgene:162880 ; RRID:Addgene_162880)
